>Addgene plasmid #185594 | pLKO-MCS | addgene full sequence | sequence record 364242 | Addgene NGS Result
TTGGGGTTGCGCCTTTTCCAAGGCAGCCCTGGGTTTGCGCAGGGACGCGGCTGCTCTGGGCGTGGTTCCG
GGAAACGCAGCGGCGCCGACCCTGGGTCTCGCACATTCTTCACGTCCGTTCGCAGCGTCACCCGGATCTT
CGCCGCTACCCTTGTGGGCCCCCCGGCGACGCTTCCTGCTCCGCCCCTAAGTCGGGAAGGTTCCTTGCGG
TTCGCGGCGTGCCGGACGTGACAAACGGAAGCCGCACGTCTCACTAGTACCCTCGCAGACGGACAGCGCC
AGGGAGCAATGGCAGCGCGCCGACCGCGATGGGCTGTGGCCAATAGCGGCTGCTCAGCAGGGCGCGCCGA
GAGCAGCGGCCGGGAAGGGGCGGTGCGGGAGGCGGGGTGTGGGGCGGTAGTGTGGGCCCTGTTCCTGCCC
GCGCGGTGTTCCGCATTCTGCAAGCCTCCGGAGCGCACGTCGGCAGTCGGCTCCCTCGTTGACCGAATCA
CCGACCTCTCTCCCCAGGGGGATCCGACGTCTTAATTAACCTGCAGGGTCGACACGCGTCGTACGGATAT
CTGTACAAGTAACGCCCGCCCCACGACCCGCAGCGCCCGACCGAAAGGAGCGCACGACCCCATGCATCGG
TACCTTTAAGACCAATGACTTACAAGGCAGCTGTAGATCTTAGCCACTTTTTAAAAGAAAAGGGGGGACT
GGAAGGGCTAATTCACTCCCAACGAAGACAAGATCTGCTTTTTGCTTGTACTGGGTCTCTCTGGTTAGAC
CAGATCTGAGCCTGGGAGCTCTCTGGCTAACTAGGGAACCCACTGCTTAAGCCTCAATAAAGCTTGCCTT
GAGTGCTTCAAGTAGTGTGTGCCCGTCTGTTGTGTGACTCTGGTAACTAGAGATCCCTCAGACCCTTTTA
GTCAGTGTGGAAAATCTCTAGCAGTAGTAGTTCATGTCATCTTATTATTCAGTATTTATAACTTGCAAAG
AAATGAATATCAGAGAGTGAGAGGAACTTGTTTATTGCAGCTTATAATGGTTACAAATAAAGCAATAGCA
TCACAAATTTCACAAATAAAGCATTTTTTTCACTGCATTCTAGTTGTGGTTTGTCCAAACTCATCAATGT
ATCTTATCATGTCTGGCTCTAGCTATCCCGCCCCTAACTCCGCCCATCCCGCCCCTAACTCCGCCCAGTT
CCGCCCATTCTCCGCCCCATGGCTGACTAATTTTTTTTATTTATGCAGAGGCCGAGGCCGCCTCGGCCTC
TGAGCTATTCCAGAAGTAGTGAGGAGGCTTTTTTGGAGGCCTAGGGACGTACCCAATTCGCCCTATAGTG
AGTCGTATTACGCGCGCTCACTGGCCGTCGTTTTACAACGTCGTGACTGGGAAAACCCTGGCGTTACCCA
ACTTAATCGCCTTGCAGCACATCCCCCTTTCGCCAGCTGGCGTAATAGCGAAGAGGCCCGCACCGATCGC
CCTTCCCAACAGTTGCGCAGCCTGAATGGCGAATGGG
[124 nt withheld, positions 1508-1631]
C
[91 nt withheld, positions 1633-1723]
A
[49 nt withheld, positions 1725-1773]
CCTTTGACGTTGGAGTCCACGTTCTTT
[37 nt withheld, positions 1801-1837]
ACCCTATCTCGGTCTATTCTTTTGATTTATAAGGGATTTTGCCGATTTCGGCCTATTGGTTAAAAAATGA
GCTGATTTAACAAAAATTTAACGCGAATTTTAACAAAATATTAACGCTTACAATTTAGGTGGCACTTTTC
GGGGAAATGTGCGCGGAACCCCTATTTGTTTATTTTTCTAAATACATTCAAATATGTATCCGCTCATGAG
ACAATAACCCTGATAAATGCTTCAATAATATTGAAAAAGGAAGAGTATGAGTATTCAACATTTCCGTGTC
GCCCTTATTCCCTTTTTTGCGGCATTTTGCCTTCCTGTTTTTGCTCACCCAGAAACGCTGGTGAAAGTAA
AAGATGCTGAAGATCAGTTGGGTGCACGAGTGGGTTACATCGAACTGGATCTCAACAGCGGTAAGATCCT
TGAGAGTTTTCGCCCCGAAGAACGTTTTCCAATGATGAGCACTTTTAAAGTTCTGCTATGTGGCGCGGTA
TTATCCCGTATTGACGCCGGGCAAGAGCAACTCGGTCGCCGCATACACTATTCTCAGAATGACTTGGTTG
AGTACTCACCAGTCACAGAAAAGCATCTTACGGATGGCATGACAGTAAGAGAATTATGCAGTGCTGCCAT
AACCATGAGTGATAACACTGCGGCCAACTTACTTCTGACAACGATCGGAGGACCGAAGGAGCTAACCGCT
TTTTTGCACAACATGGGGGATCATGTAACTCGCCTTGATCGTTGGGAACCGGAGCTGAATGAAGCCATAC
CAAACGACGAGCGTGACACCACGATGCCTGTAGCAATGGCAACAACGTTGCGCAAACTATTAACTGGCGA
ACTACTTACTCTAGCTTCCCGGCAACAATTAATAGACTGGATGGAGGCGGATAAAGTTGCAGGACCACTT
CTGCGCTCGGCCCTTCCGGCTGGCTGGTTTATTGCTGATAAATCTGGAGCCGGTGAGCGTGGGTCTCGCG
GTATCATTGCAGCACTGGGGCCAGATGGTAAGCCCTCCCGTATCGTAGTTATCTACACGACGGGGAGTCA
GGCAACTATGGATGAACGAAATAGACAGATCGCTGAGATAGGTGCCTCACTGATTAAGCATTGGTAACTG
TCAGACCAAGTTTACTCATATATACTTTAGATTGATTTAAAACTTCATTTTTAATTTAAAAGGATCTAGG
TGAAGATCCTTTTTGATAATCTCATGACCAAAATCCCTTAACGTGAGTTTTCGTTCCACTGAGCGTCAGA
CCCCGTAGAAAAGATCAAAGGATCTTCTTGAGATCCTTTTTTTCTGCGCGTAATCTGCTGCTTGCAAACA
AAAAAACCACCGCTACCAGCGGTGGTTTGTTTGCCGGATCAAGAGCTACCAACTCTTTTTCCGAAGGTAA
CTGGCTTCAGCAGAGCGCAGATACCAAATACTGTTCTTCTAGTGTAGCCGTAGTTAGGCCACCACTTCAA
GAACTCTGTAGCACCGCCTACATACCTCGCTCTGCTAATCCTGTTACCAGTGGCTGCTGCCAGTGGCGAT
AAGTCGTGTCTTACCGGGTTGGACTCAAGACGATAGTTACCGGATAAGGCGCAGCGGTCGGGCTGAACGG
GGGGTTCGTGCACACAGCCCAGCTTGGAGCGAACGACCTACACCGAACTGAGATACCTACAGCGTGAGCT
ATGAGAAAGCGCCACGCTTCCCGAAGGGAGAAAGGCGGACAGGTATCCGGTAAGCGGCAGGGTCGGAACA
GGAGAGCGCACGAGGGAGCTTCCAGGGGGAAACGCCTGGTATCTTTATAGTCCTGTCGGGTTTCGCCACC
TCTGACTTGAGCGTCGATTTTTGTGATGCTCGTCAGGGGGGCGGAGCCTATGGAAAAACGCCAGCAACGC
GGCCTTTTTACGGTTCCTGGCCTTTTGCTGGCCTTTTGCTCACATGTTCTTTCCTGCGTTATCCCCTGAT
TCTGTGGATAACCGTATTACCGCCTTTGAGTGAGCTGATACCGCTCGCCGCAGCCGAACGACCGAGCGCA
GCGAGTCAGTGAGCGAGGAAGCGGAAGAGCGCCCAATACGCAAACCGCCTCTCCCCGCGCGTTGGCCGAT
TCATTAATGCAGCTGGCACGACAGGTTTCCCGACTGGAAAGCGGGCAGTGAGCGCAACGCAATTAATGTG
AGTTAGCTCACTCATTAGGCACCCCAGGCTTTACACTTTATGCTTCCGGCTCGTATGTTGTGTGGAATTG
TGAGCGGATAACAATTTCACACAGGAAACAGCTATGACCATGATTACGCCAAGCGCGCAATTAACCCTCA
CTAAAGGGAACAAAAGCTGGAGCTGCAAGCTTAATGTAGTCTTATGCAATACTCTTGTAGTCTTGCAACA
TGGTAACGATGAGTTAGCAACATGCCTTACAAGGAGAGAAAAAGCACCGTGCATGCCGATTGGTGGAAGT
AAGGTGGTACGATCGTGCCTTATTAGGAAGGCAACAGACGGGTCTGACATGGATTGGACGAACCACTGAA
TTGCCGCATTGCAGAGATATTGTATTTAAGTGCCTAGCTCGATACATAAACGGGTCTCTCTGGTTAGACC
AGATCTGAGCCTGGGAGCTCTCTGGCTAACTAGGGAACCCACTGCTTAAGCCTCAATAAAGCTTGCCTTG
AGTGCTTCAAGTAGTGTGTGCCCGTCTGTTGTGTGACTCTGGTAACTAGAGATCCCTCAGACCCTTTTAG
TCAGTGTGGAAAATCTCTAGCAGTGGCGCCCGAACAGGGACTTGAAAGCGAAAGGGAAACCAGAGGAGCT
CTCTCGACGCAGGACTCGGCTTGCTGAAGCGCGCACGGCAAGAGGCGAGGGGCGGCGACTGGTGAGTACG
CCAAAAATTTTGACTAGCGGAGGCTAGAAGGAGAGAGATGGGTGCGAGAGCGTCAGTATTAAGCGGGGGA
GAATTAGATCGCGATGGGAAAAAATTCGGTTAAGGCCAGGGGGAAAGAAAAAATATAAATTAAAACATAT
AGTATGGGCAAGCAGGGAGCTAGAACGATTCGCAGTTAATCCTGGCCTGTTAGAAACATCAGAAGGCTGT
AGACAAATACTGGGACAGCTACAACCATCCCTTCAGACAGGATCAGAAGAACTTAGATCATTATATAATA
CAGTAGCAACCCTCTATTGTGTGCATCAAAGGATAGAGATAAAAGACACCAAGGAAGCTTTAGACAAGAT
AGAGGAAGAGCAAAACAAAAGTAAGACCACCGCACAGCAAGCGGCCGCTGATCTTCAGACCTGGAGGAGG
AGATATGAGGGACAATTGGAGAAGTGAATTATATAAATATAAAGTAGTAAAAATTGAACCATTAGGAGTA
GCACCCACCAAGGCAAAGAGAAGAGTGGTGCAGAGAGAAAAAAGAGCAGTGGGAATAGGAGCTTTGTTCC
TTGGGTTCTTGGGAGCAGCAGGAAGCACTATGGGCGCAGCGTCAATGACGCTGACGGTACAGGCCAGACA
ATTATTGTCTGGTATAGTGCAGCAGCAGAACAATTTGCTGAGGGCTATTGAGGCGCAACAGCATCTGTTG
CAACTCACAGTCTGGGGCATCAAGCAGCTCCAGGCAAGAATCCTGGCTGTGGAAAGATACCTAAAGGATC
AACAGCTCCTGGGGATTTGGGGTTGCTCTGGAAAACTCATTTGCACCACTGCTGTGCCTTGGAATGCTAG
TTGGAGTAATAAATCTCTGGAACAGATTTGGAATCACACGACCTGGATGGAGTGGGACAGAGAAATTAAC
AATTACACAAGCTTAATACACTCCTTAATTGAAGAATCGCAAAACCAGCAAGAAAAGAATGAACAAGAAT
TATTGGAATTAGATAAATGGGCAAGTTTGTGGAATTGGTTTAACATAACAAATTGGCTGTGGTATATAAA
ATTATTCATAATGATAGTAGGAGGCTTGGTAGGTTTAAGAATAGTTTTTGCTGTACTTTCTATAGTGAAT
AGAGTTAGGCAGGGATATTCACCATTATCGTTTCAGACCCACCTCCCAACCCCGAGGGGACCCGACAGGC
CCGAAGGAATAGAAGAAGAAGGTGGAGAGAGAGACAGAGACAGATCCATTCGATTAGTGAACGGATCTCG
ACGGTATCGATCACGAGACTAGCCTCGAGCGGCCGCCCCCTTCACCGAGGGCCTATTTCCCATGATTCCT
TCATATTTGCATATACGATACAAGGCTGTTAGAGAGATAATTGGAATTAATTTGACTGTAAACACAAAGA
TATTAGTACAAAATACGTGACGTAGAAAGTAATAATTTCTTGGGTAGTTTGCAGTTTTAAAATTATGTTT
TAAAATGGACTATCATATGCTTACCGTAACTTGAAAGTATTTCGATTTCTTGGCTTTATATATCTTGTGG
AAAGGACGAAACACCGGTCCGCAGGTATGCACGCGTGAATTCTCGACCTCGAGACAAATGGCAGTATTCA
TCCACAATTTTAAAAGAAAAGGGGGGATTGGGGGGTACAGTGCAGGGGAAAGAATAGTAGACATAATAGC
AACAGACATACAAACTAAAGAATTACAAAAACAAATTACAAAAATTCAAAATTTTCGGGTTTATTACAGG
GACAGCAGAGATCCACTTTGGCCGCGGCTCGAGGGGG
Features (pLannotate 1.2.2; 24 found; start..end, strand, type, name):
    615..698     +  CDS            nef (fragment): NEF_HV1Z2 - Experimental evidence at protein level: Swiss-Prot protein existence level 1. Extracellular Nef protein targets CD4(+) T-lymphocytes for apoptosis by interacting with CXCR4 surface receptors. From Human immunodeficiency virus type 1 group M subtype D (isolate Z2/CDC-Z34) (HIV-1).
    700..933     +  LTR            3' LTR (ΔU3): self-inactivating 3' long terminal repeat (LTR) from HIV-1
   1005..1126    +  polyA_signal   SV40 poly(A) signal: SV40 polyadenylation signal
   1166..1301    +  rep_origin     SV40 ori: SV40 origin of replication
   1322..1340    -  promoter       T7 promoter: promoter for bacteriophage T7 RNA polymerase
   1348..1503    +  CDS            lacZα (fragment): LacZα fragment of β-galactosidase; lacZ fragment
   1508..1936    +  rep_origin     f1 ori (sequence partly withheld): f1 bacteriophage origin of replication; arrow indicates direction of (+) strand synthesis
   1989..2093    +  promoter       AmpR promoter: bla
   2094..2954    +  CDS            AmpR: β-lactamase; bla; confers resistance to ampicillin, carbenicillin, and related antibiotics
   3125..3713    +  rep_origin     ori: high-copy-number ColE1/pMB1/pBR322/pUC origin of replication
   3896..3988    +  CDS            lacI (fragment): lac repressor; lacI; The lac repressor binds to the lac operator to inhibit transcription in E. coli. This inhibition can be relieved by adding lactose or isopropyl-β-D-thiogalactopyranoside (IPTG).
   4001..4022    +  protein_bind   CAP binding site: CAP binding activates transcription in the presence of cAMP. E. coli catabolite activator protein
   4037..4067    +  promoter       lac promoter: promoter for the E. coli lac operon
   4075..4091    +  protein_bind   lac operator: The lac repressor binds to the lac operator to inhibit transcription in E. coli. This inhibition can be relieved by adding lactose or isopropyl-β-D-thiogalactopyranoside (IPTG). lac repressor encoded by lacI
   4136..4154    +  promoter       T3 promoter: promoter for bacteriophage T3 RNA polymerase
   4182..4408    +  promoter       RSV promoter: Rous sarcoma virus enhancer/promoter
   4409..4589    +  LTR            5' LTR (truncated): truncated 5' long terminal repeat (LTR) from HIV-1
   4636..4761    +  misc_feature   HIV-1 Ψ: packaging signal of human immunodeficiency virus type 1
   4745..5108    +  CDS            HIV-1 gag (fragment): gag protein from human immunodeficiency virus 1; gag
   5254..5487    +  misc_feature   RRE: The Rev response element (RRE) of HIV-1 allows for Rev-dependent mRNA export from the nucleus to the cytoplasm.
   5864..5964    +  CDS            Rev (fragment): human immunodeficiency virus 1 (HIV-1) Rev protein; rev; enhances nuclear export of unspliced and incompletely spliced viral mRNAs
   6014..6254    +  promoter       U6 promoter: RNA polymerase III promoter for human U6 snRNA
   6325..6442    +  misc_feature   cPPT/CTS: central polypurine tract and central termination sequence of HIV-1
   6491..507     +  promoter       hPGK promoter (across the origin): human phosphoglycerate kinase 1 promoter
