[The description below was written by a language model from this plasmid's Addgene catalogue record and pLannotate feature annotations shown in this document.]
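Description:
pLKO-MCS is an empty-backbone lentiviral vector built on pLKO, intended as a control and as a cloning platform for mammalian expression. The 6,494-nt plasmid is propagated in E. coli through a high-copy ColE1/pUC-type origin and selected with ampicillin via the β-lactamase gene. It also carries an f1 phage origin, remnants of a lac promoter/operator and lacZα region, flanking T3 and T7 promoters from the parental cloning vector, and an SV40 origin and SV40 poly(A) signal downstream of the viral cassette. The record specifies a recombination-deficient "stable" host strain, which is a common choice for plasmids containing repeated LTR sequences.

The viral portion has a third-generation, self-inactivating layout. An RSV enhancer/promoter is fused to a truncated HIV-1 5' LTR to drive genomic RNA synthesis in packaging cells. This is followed by the Ψ packaging signal with an adjoining gag fragment, the Rev response element for Rev-dependent nuclear export, the cPPT/CTS element, and a ΔU3 3' LTR that inactivates LTR promoter activity after integration. Short annotated rev and nef fragments are residual HIV-1 sequence rather than functional genes.

Two internal promoters sit between these elements. A human U6 RNA polymerase III promoter is available for shRNA cassettes, and a human PGK promoter is available for RNA polymerase II expression of a cloned open reading frame. No insert is present, and no mammalian selection marker or reporter is annotated. The multiple cloning site implied by the name is not itself annotated, though the unannotated gap between the PGK promoter and the 3' LTR region is the likely location. The associated work concerns genetic modification of primary human myeloid cells, where this vector serves as the empty control or as the parent for expression and/or knockdown constructs.
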