Addgene plasmid #185594: pLKO-MCS
Purpose: (Empty Backbone) Control lentivector that can be used to express inserts from the PGK promoter and/or shRNA cassettes from U6.
Depositing lab: Jarrod Johnson. Depositing organization: University of Utah. Publication: Genetic Modification of Primary Human Myeloid Cells to Study Cell Migration, Activation, and Organelle Dynamics. Greiner D, Scott TM, Olson GS, Aderem A, Roh-Johnson M, Johnson JS. Curr Protoc. 2022 Aug;2(8):e514. doi: 10.1002/cpz1.514. PubMed 36018279.
Backbone
  Vector backbone: pLKO
  Vector type: Mammalian Expression, Lentiviral
Growth in bacteria
  Bacterial resistance: Ampicillin, 100 μg/mL
  Growth temperature: 37°C
  Growth strain: NEB Stable
  Copy number: Unknown
Gene/Insert
  Gene/Insert name: None
Terms and licenses: Academic/Nonprofit Terms; Industry Terms: Not Available to Industry
How to cite: pLKO-MCS was a gift from Jarrod Johnson (Addgene plasmid # 185594 ; http://n2t.net/addgene:185594 ; RRID:Addgene_185594)
